Addgene plasmid #144533: TFORF3057
Purpose: Lentiviral vector for overexpressing transcription factor ORFs with unique 24-bp barcodes. Barcodes facilitate identification of transcription factors in pooled screens.
Depositing lab: Feng Zhang. Depositing organization: Broad Institute. Publication: A transcription factor atlas of directed differentiation. Joung J, Ma S, Tay T, Geiger-Schuller KR, Kirchgatterer PC, Verdine VK, Guo B, Arias-Garcia MA, Allen WE, Singh A, Kuksenko O, Abudayyeh OO, Gootenberg JS, Fu Z, Macrae RK, Buenrostro JD, Regev A, Zhang F. Cell. 2023 Jan 5;186(1):209-229.e26. doi: 10.1016/j.cell.2022.11.026. PubMed 36608654.
Backbone
  Vector backbone: pLX_TRC317
  Backbone manufacturer: Broad Institute Genetic Perturbation Platform
  Backbone size w/o insert (bp): 8264
  Vector type: Mammalian Expression, Lentiviral
  Selectable markers: Puromycin
Growth in bacteria
  Bacterial resistance: Ampicillin, 100 μg/mL
  Growth temperature: 37°C
  Growth strain: NEB Stable
  Copy number: High Copy
Gene/Insert
  Gene/Insert name: YAF2
  Species: H. sapiens (human)
  Insert size (bp): 818
  Entrez Gene: YAF2
  Promoter: EF1a
  Tag / fusion protein: V5 (C terminal on insert)
  Cloning method: Gateway Cloning
  Sequencing primers: 5′ GGGTGGAGACTGAAGTTAGGCCAG; 3′ CACATAGCGTAAAAGGAGCAACATAG
Resource information
  A portion of this plasmid was derived from a plasmid made by: Broad Institute Genetic Perturbation Platform
Terms and licenses: Academic/Nonprofit Terms; Industry Terms: Not Available to Industry
Depositor comments: NM_001190979.2 Please test multiple small colonies in case of plasmid recombination. To make this collection available in a timely manner, a portion of this collection was not fully sequenced by Addgene. If an Addgene verified full plasmid sequence is not available, please contact us prior to placing an order to request the full sequence.
How to cite: TFORF3057 was a gift from Feng Zhang (Addgene plasmid # 144533 ; http://n2t.net/addgene:144533 ; RRID:Addgene_144533)
