[The description below was written by a language model from this plasmid's Addgene catalogue record and pLannotate feature annotations shown in this document.]
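Description:
TFORF3057 is a lentiviral mammalian expression plasmid built on the pLX_TRC317 backbone and carrying the human YAF2 open reading frame. It belongs to a barcoded transcription factor ORF collection in which each clone has a unique 24-bp barcode, so that the overexpressed factor can be identified in pooled screens. The plasmid is maintained in E. coli through a high-copy ColE1/pUC-type origin and an ampicillin resistance gene. An f1 origin and remnants of lac and T7/T3 cloning-vector sequences are also present. The depositor notes that the plasmid can recombine, as is common for vectors containing LTR repeats.

The transfer cassette has a third-generation, self-inactivating layout. An RSV promoter fused to a truncated HIV-1 5' LTR drives genomic RNA production in packaging cells. It is followed by the Ψ packaging signal, a gag fragment, the RRE for Rev-dependent export, a cPPT/CTS element and a ΔU3 3' LTR with a downstream SV40 polyadenylation signal. Within the provirus, an SV40 promoter drives puromycin N-acetyltransferase for selection of transduced cells. The EF-1α promoter separately drives YAF2, which is flanked by attB1 and attB2 sites left from Gateway cloning and fused in frame to a C-terminal V5 epitope tag for detection. A WPRE downstream enhances transcript stability and expression.

The annotated YAF2 coding region is shorter than the catalogued 818-bp insert size, which probably also counts flanking sequence. The barcode is not annotated in the feature table. A short U6 promoter fragment is annotated between the V5 tag and the WPRE, but no function is recorded for it. The construct is intended for constitutive YAF2 overexpression in transduced mammalian cells, including pooled directed-differentiation screens.
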