Features (pLannotate 1.2.2; 34 found; start..end, strand, type, name):
      5..231     +  promoter       RSV promoter: Rous sarcoma virus enhancer/promoter
    232..412     +  LTR            5' LTR (truncated): truncated 5' long terminal repeat (LTR) from HIV-1
    459..584     +  misc_feature   HIV-1 Ψ: packaging signal of human immunodeficiency virus type 1
    568..931     +  CDS            HIV-1 gag (fragment): gag protein from human immunodeficiency virus 1; gag
   1077..1310    +  misc_feature   RRE: The Rev response element (RRE) of HIV-1 allows for Rev-dependent mRNA export from the nucleus to the cytoplasm.
   1687..1713    +  CDS            Rev (fragment): human immunodeficiency virus 1 (HIV-1) Rev protein; rev; enhances nuclear export of unspliced and incompletely spliced viral mRNAs
   1720..1743    +  promoter       SV40 promoter (fragment): SV40 early promoter
   1744..1815    +  promoter       SV40 promoter (fragment): SV40 enhancer and early promoter
   1839..1974    +  rep_origin     SV40 ori: SV40 origin of replication
   2020..2616    +  CDS            PuroR (fragment): puromycin N-acetyltransferase; pac from Streptomyces; confers resistance to puromycin
   2665..2782    +  misc_feature   cPPT/CTS: central polypurine tract and central termination sequence of HIV-1
   2847..2913    +  CDS            small t antigen (fragment): SV40 (simian virus 40) small t antigen
   2920..4098    +  promoter       EF-1α promoter: strong constitutive promoter for human elongation factor EF-1α
   4119..4136    +  protein_bind   attB1 (fragment): mutant version of attB; core recombination site for the Gateway® BP reaction BP Clonase™
   4142..4753    +  CDS            YAF2: YAF2_HUMAN - Experimental evidence at protein level: Swiss-Prot protein existence level 1. Binds to MYC and inhibits MYC-mediated transactivation. Also binds to MYCN and enhances MYCN-dependent transcriptional activation. Increases calpain 2-mediated proteolysis of YY1 in vitro. Component of the E2F6.com-1 complex, a repressive complex that methylates 'Lys-9' of histone H3, suggesting that it is involved in chromatin-remodeling. From Homo sapiens (Human).
   4755..4779    -  protein_bind   attB2: mutant version of attB; recombination site for the Gateway® BP reaction BP Clonase™
   4787..4828    +  CDS            V5 tag: epitope tag from simian virus 5
   4844..4897    +  promoter       U6 promoter (fragment): RNA polymerase III promoter for human U6 snRNA
   4939..5527    +  misc_feature   WPRE: woodchuck hepatitis virus posttranscriptional regulatory element
   5578..5597    +  misc_feature   cPPT/CTS (fragment): central polypurine tract and central termination sequence of HIV-1
   5599..5832    +  LTR            3' LTR (ΔU3): self-inactivating 3' long terminal repeat (LTR) from HIV-1
   5910..6031    +  polyA_signal   SV40 poly(A) signal: SV40 polyadenylation signal
   6071..6206    +  rep_origin     SV40 ori: SV40 origin of replication
   6227..6245    -  promoter       T7 promoter: promoter for bacteriophage T7 RNA polymerase
   6253..6408    +  CDS            lacZα (fragment): LacZα fragment of β-galactosidase; lacZ fragment
   6413..6841    +  rep_origin     f1 ori (sequence partly withheld): f1 bacteriophage origin of replication; arrow indicates direction of (+) strand synthesis
   6894..6998    +  promoter       AmpR promoter: bla
   6999..7859    +  CDS            AmpR: β-lactamase; bla; confers resistance to ampicillin, carbenicillin, and related antibiotics
   8030..8618    +  rep_origin     ori: high-copy-number ColE1/pMB1/pBR322/pUC origin of replication
   8801..8893    +  CDS            lacI (fragment): lac repressor; lacI; The lac repressor binds to the lac operator to inhibit transcription in E. coli. This inhibition can be relieved by adding lactose or isopropyl-β-D-thiogalactopyranoside (IPTG).
   8906..8927    +  protein_bind   CAP binding site: CAP binding activates transcription in the presence of cAMP. E. coli catabolite activator protein
   8942..8972    +  promoter       lac promoter: promoter for the E. coli lac operon
   8980..8996    +  protein_bind   lac operator: The lac repressor binds to the lac operator to inhibit transcription in E. coli. This inhibition can be relieved by adding lactose or isopropyl-β-D-thiogalactopyranoside (IPTG). lac repressor encoded by lacI
   9041..9059    +  promoter       T3 promoter: promoter for bacteriophage T3 RNA polymerase
>Addgene plasmid #144533 | TFORF3057 | addgene full sequence | sequence record 404229 | Addgene NGS Result
TTAATGTAGTCTTATGCAATACTCTTGTAGTCTTGCAACATGGTAACGATGAGTTAGCAACATGCCTTAC
AAGGAGAGAAAAAGCACCGTGCATGCCGATTGGTGGAAGTAAGGTGGTACGATCGTGCCTTATTAGGAAG
GCAACAGACGGGTCTGACATGGATTGGACGAACCACTGAATTGCCGCATTGCAGAGATATTGTATTTAAG
TGCCTAGCTCGATACATAAACGGGTCTCTCTGGTTAGACCAGATCTGAGCCTGGGAGCTCTCTGGCTAAC
TAGGGAACCCACTGCTTAAGCCTCAATAAAGCTTGCCTTGAGTGCTTCAAGTAGTGTGTGCCCGTCTGTT
GTGTGACTCTGGTAACTAGAGATCCCTCAGACCCTTTTAGTCAGTGTGGAAAATCTCTAGCAGTGGCGCC
CGAACAGGGACTTGAAAGCGAAAGGGAAACCAGAGGAGCTCTCTCGACGCAGGACTCGGCTTGCTGAAGC
GCGCACGGCAAGAGGCGAGGGGCGGCGACTGGTGAGTACGCCAAAAATTTTGACTAGCGGAGGCTAGAAG
GAGAGAGATGGGTGCGAGAGCGTCAGTATTAAGCGGGGGAGAATTAGATCGCGATGGGAAAAAATTCGGT
TAAGGCCAGGGGGAAAGAAAAAATATAAATTAAAACATATAGTATGGGCAAGCAGGGAGCTAGAACGATT
CGCAGTTAATCCTGGCCTGTTAGAAACATCAGAAGGCTGTAGACAAATACTGGGACAGCTACAACCATCC
CTTCAGACAGGATCAGAAGAACTTAGATCATTATATAATACAGTAGCAACCCTCTATTGTGTGCATCAAA
GGATAGAGATAAAAGACACCAAGGAAGCTTTAGACAAGATAGAGGAAGAGCAAAACAAAAGTAAGACCAC
CGCACAGCAAGCGGCCGCTGATCTTCAGACCTGGAGGAGGAGATATGAGGGACAATTGGAGAAGTGAATT
ATATAAATATAAAGTAGTAAAAATTGAACCATTAGGAGTAGCACCCACCAAGGCAAAGAGAAGAGTGGTG
CAGAGAGAAAAAAGAGCAGTGGGAATAGGAGCTTTGTTCCTTGGGTTCTTGGGAGCAGCAGGAAGCACTA
TGGGCGCAGCGTCAATGACGCTGACGGTACAGGCCAGACAATTATTGTCTGGTATAGTGCAGCAGCAGAA
CAATTTGCTGAGGGCTATTGAGGCGCAACAGCATCTGTTGCAACTCACAGTCTGGGGCATCAAGCAGCTC
CAGGCAAGAATCCTGGCTGTGGAAAGATACCTAAAGGATCAACAGCTCCTGGGGATTTGGGGTTGCTCTG
GAAAACTCATTTGCACCACTGCTGTGCCTTGGAATGCTAGTTGGAGTAATAAATCTCTGGAACAGATTTG
GAATCACACGACCTGGATGGAGTGGGACAGAGAAATTAACAATTACACAAGCTTAATACACTCCTTAATT
GAAGAATCGCAAAACCAGCAAGAAAAGAATGAACAAGAATTATTGGAATTAGATAAATGGGCAAGTTTGT
GGAATTGGTTTAACATAACAAATTGGCTGTGGTATATAAAATTATTCATAATGATAGTAGGAGGCTTGGT
AGGTTTAAGAATAGTTTTTGCTGTACTTTCTATAGTGAATAGAGTTAGGCAGGGATATTCACCATTATCG
TTTCAGACCCACCTCCCAACCCCGAGGGGACCCATGCATTGCATCTCAATTAGTCAGCAACCAGGTGTGG
AAAGTCCCCAGGCTCCCCAGCAGGCAGAAGTATGCAAAGCATGCGTCTCAATTAGTCAGCAACCATAGTC
CCGCCCCTAACTCCGCCCATCCCGCCCCTAACTCCGCCCAGTTCCGCCCATTCTCCGCCCCATGGCTGAC
TAATTTTTTTTATTTATGCAGAGGCCGAGGCCGCCTCGGCCTCTGAGCTATTCCAGAAGTAGTGAGGAGG
CTTTTTTGGAGGCCTAGGCTTTTGCAAAAAGCTTTCTAGAGGTACCACCGGAGCTTACCATGACCGAGTA
CAAGCCCACGGTGCGCCTCGCCACCCGCGACGACGTCCCCAGGGCCGTACGCACCCTCGCCGCCGCGTTC
GCCGACTACCCCGCCACGCGCCACACCGTCGATCCGGACCGCCACATCGAGCGGGTCACCGAGCTGCAAG
AACTCTTCCTCACGCGCGTCGGGCTCGACATCGGCAAGGTGTGGGTCGCGGACGACGGCGCCGCCGTGGC
GGTCTGGACCACGCCGGAGAGCGTCGAAGCGGGGGCGGTGTTCGCCGAGATCGGCCCGCGCATGGCCGAG
TTGAGCGGTTCCCGGCTGGCCGCGCAGCAACAGATGGAAGGCCTCCTGGCGCCGCACCGGCCCAAGGAGC
CCGCGTGGTTCCTGGCCACCGTCGGCGTCTCGCCCGACCACCAGGGCAAGGGTCTGGGCAGCGCCGTCGT
GCTCCCCGGAGTGGAGGCGGCCGAGCGCGCCGGGGTGCCCGCCTTCCTGGAGACCTCCGCGCCCCGCAAC
CTCCCCTTCTACGAGCGGCTCGGCTTCACCGTCACCGCCGACGTCGAGGTGCCCGAAGGACCGCGCACCT
GGTGCATGACCCGCAAGCCCGGTGCCAGTTAACGAATTCTAGATCTTGAGACAAATGGCAGTATTCATCC
ACAATTTTAAAAGAAAAGGGGGGATTGGGGGGTACAGTGCAGGGGAAAGAATAGTAGACATAATAGCAAC
AGACATACAAACTAAAGAATTACAAAAACAAATTACAAAAATTCAAAATTTTCGGGTTTATTACAGGGAC
AGCAGAGATCCACTTTGGCGCCGGCTCGAGGCCTGCAGGTGCAAAGATGGATAAAGTTTTAAACAGAGAG
GAATCTTTGCAGCTAATGGACCTTCTAGGTCTTGAAAGGAGTGGGAATTGGCTCCGGTGCCCGTCAGTGG
GCAGAGCGCACATCGCCCACAGTCCCCGAGAAGTTGGGGGGAGGGGTCGGCAATTGAACCGGTGCCTAGA
GAAGGTGGCGCGGGGTAAACTGGGAAAGTGATGTCGTGTACTGGCTCCGCCTTTTTCCCGAGGGTGGGGG
AGAACCGTATATAAGTGCAGTAGTCGCCGTGAACGTTCTTTTTCGCAACGGGTTTGCCGCCAGAACACAG
GTAAGTGCCGTGTGTGGTTCCCGCGGGCCTGGCCTCTTTACGGGTTATGGCCCTTGCGTGCCTTGAATTA
CTTCCACCTGGCTGCAGTACGTGATTCTTGATCCCGAGCTTCGGGTTGGAAGTGGGTGGGAGAGTTCGAG
GCCTTGCGCTTAAGGAGCCCCTTCGCCTCGTGCTTGAGTTGAGGCCTGGCCTGGGCGCTGGGGCCGCCGC
GTGCGAATCTGGTGGCACCTTCGCGCCTGTCTCGCTGCTTTCGATAAGTCTCTAGCCATTTAAAATTTTT
GATGACCTGCTGCGACGCTTTTTTTCTGGCAAGATAGTCTTGTAAATGCGGGCCAAGATCTGCACACTGG
TATTTCGGTTTTTGGGGCCGCGGGCGGCGACGGGGCCCGTGCGTCCCAGCGCACATGTTCGGCGAGGCGG
GGCCTGCGAGCGCGGCCACCGAGAATCGGACGGGGGTAGTCTCAAGCTGGCCGGCCTGCTCTGGTGCCTG
GCCTCGCGCCGCCGTGTATCGCCCCGCCCTGGGCGGCAAGGCTGGCCCGGTCGGCACCAGTTGCGTGAGC
GGAAAGATGGCCGCTTCCCGGCCCTGCTGCAGGGAGCTCAAAATGGAGGACGCGGCGCTCGGGAGAGCGG
GCGGGTGAGTCACCCACACAAAGGAAAAGGGCCTTTCCGTCCTCAGCCGTCGCTTCATGTGACTCCACGG
AGTACCGGGCGCCGTCCAGGCACCTCGATTAGTTCTCGAGCTTTTGGAGTACGTCGTCTTTAGGTTGGGG
GGAGGGGTTTTATGCGATGGAGTTTCCCCACACTGAGTGGGTGGAGACTGAAGTTAGGCCAGCTTGGCAC
TTGATGTAATTCTCCTTGGAATTTGCCCTTTTTGAGTTTGGATCTTGGTTCATTCTCAAGCCTCAGACAG
TGGTTCAAAGTTTTTTTCTTCCATTTCAGGTGTCGTGAGGCTAGCATCGATTGATCAACAAGTTTGTACA
AAAAAGTTGGCATGGGAGACAAGAAGAGCCCCACCAGGCCGAAGCGGCAGCCGAAGCCGTCCTCGGATGA
GGGTTACTGGGACTGTAGCGTCTGCACCTTCCGGAACAGCGCCGAGGCCTTCAAGTGCATGATGTGCGAT
GTGCGGAAGGGCACCTCCACCCGATCCACATTGTTTGAAGTTATTGTGAGTGCCTCGAGGACCAAGGAAC
CGTTGAAATTTCCAATTTCAGGAAGGAAACCTCGACCTGTCTCCCAGTTGGTTGCACAGCAGGTTACTCA
GCAGTTTGTGCCTCCTACACAGTCAAAGAAAGAGAAAAAAGATAAAGTAGAAAAAGAAAAAAGTGAAAAG
GAAACAACTAGCAAAAAGAATAGCCATAAGAAAACCAGGCCAAGATTGAAAAATGTGGATCGGAGTAGTG
CTCAGCATTTGGAAGTTACTGTTGGAGATCTGACAGTCATTATTACAGACTTTAAGGAGAAAACAAAGTC
ACCGCCTGCATCTAGTGCTGCCTCTGCAGATCAACACAGTCAAAGCGGCTCTAGCTCTGATAACACAGAG
AGAGGAATGTCCAGGTCATCTTCACCCAGAGGAGAAGCCTCATCATTGAATGGAGAATCTCATTACCCAA
CTTTCTTGTACAAAGTGGTTGATATCGGTAAGCCTATCCCTAACCCTCTCCTCGGTCTCGATTCTACGTA
GTAATGAACTAGTCCGTAACTTGAAAGTATTTCGATTTCTTGGCTTTATATATCTTGTGGAAAGGACGAC
GGTATTACTATGAGTGCGCAACCACGCGTTAAGTCGACAATCAACCTCTGGATTACAAAATTTGTGAAAG
ATTGACTGGTATTCTTAACTATGTTGCTCCTTTTACGCTATGTGGATACGCTGCTTTAATGCCTTTGTAT
CATGCTATTGCTTCCCGTATGGCTTTCATTTTCTCCTCCTTGTATAAATCCTGGTTGCTGTCTCTTTATG
AGGAGTTGTGGCCCGTTGTCAGGCAACGTGGCGTGGTGTGCACTGTGTTTGCTGACGCAACCCCCACTGG
TTGGGGCATTGCCACCACCTGTCAGCTCCTTTCCGGGACTTTCGCTTTCCCCCTCCCTATTGCCACGGCG
GAACTCATCGCCGCCTGCCTTGCCCGCTGCTGGACAGGGGCTCGGCTGTTGGGCACTGACAATTCCGTGG
TGTTGTCGGGGAAATCATCGTCCTTTCCTTGGCTGCTCGCCTGTGTTGCCACCTGGATTCTGCGCGGGAC
GTCCTTCTGCTACGTCCCTTCGGCCCTCAATCCAGCGGACCTTCCTTCCCGCGGCCTGCTGCCGGCTCTG
CGGCCTCTTCCGCGTCTTCGCCTTCGCCCTCAGACGAGTCGGATCTCCCTTTGGGCCGCCTCCCCGCGTC
GACTTTAAGACCAATGACTTACAAGGCAGCTGTAGATCTTAGCCACTTTTTAAAAGAAAAGGGGGGACTG
GAAGGGCTAATTCACTCCCAACGAAGACAAGATCTGCTTTTTGCTTGTACTGGGTCTCTCTGGTTAGACC
AGATCTGAGCCTGGGAGCTCTCTGGCTAACTAGGGAACCCACTGCTTAAGCCTCAATAAAGCTTGCCTTG
AGTGCTTCAAGTAGTGTGTGCCCGTCTGTTGTGTGACTCTGGTAACTAGAGATCCCTCAGACCCTTTTAG
TCAGTGTGGAAAATCTCTAGCAGTACGTATAGTAGTTCATGTCATCTTATTATTCAGTATTTATAACTTG
CAAAGAAATGAATATCAGAGAGTGAGAGGAACTTGTTTATTGCAGCTTATAATGGTTACAAATAAAGCAA
TAGCATCACAAATTTCACAAATAAAGCATTTTTTTCACTGCATTCTAGTTGTGGTTTGTCCAAACTCATC
AATGTATCTTATCATGTCTGGCTCTAGCTATCCCGCCCCTAACTCCGCCCATCCCGCCCCTAACTCCGCC
CAGTTCCGCCCATTCTCCGCCCCATGGCTGACTAATTTTTTTTATTTATGCAGAGGCCGAGGCCGCCTCG
GCCTCTGAGCTATTCCAGAAGTAGTGAGGAGGCTTTTTTGGAGGCCTAGGGACGTACCCAATTCGCCCTA
TAGTGAGTCGTATTACGCGCGCTCACTGGCCGTCGTTTTACAACGTCGTGACTGGGAAAACCCTGGCGTT
ACCCAACTTAATCGCCTTGCAGCACATCCCCCTTTCGCCAGCTGGCGTAATAGCGAAGAGGCCCGCACCG
ATCGCCCTTCCCAACAGTTGCGCAGCCTGAATGGCGAATGGG
[124 nt withheld, positions 6413-6536]
C
[91 nt withheld, positions 6538-6628]
A
[49 nt withheld, positions 6630-6678]
CCTTTGACGTTGGAGTCCACGTTCTTT
[37 nt withheld, positions 6706-6742]
ACCCTATCTCGGTCTATTCTTTTGATTTATAAGGGATTTTGCCGATTTCGGCCTATTGGTTAAAAAATGA
GCTGATTTAACAAAAATTTAACGCGAATTTTAACAAAATATTAACGCTTACAATTTAGGTGGCACTTTTC
GGGGAAATGTGCGCGGAACCCCTATTTGTTTATTTTTCTAAATACATTCAAATATGTATCCGCTCATGAG
ACAATAACCCTGATAAATGCTTCAATAATATTGAAAAAGGAAGAGTATGAGTATTCAACATTTCCGTGTC
GCCCTTATTCCCTTTTTTGCGGCATTTTGCCTTCCTGTTTTTGCTCACCCAGAAACGCTGGTGAAAGTAA
AAGATGCTGAAGATCAGTTGGGTGCACGAGTGGGTTACATCGAACTGGATCTCAACAGCGGTAAGATCCT
TGAGAGTTTTCGCCCCGAAGAACGTTTTCCAATGATGAGCACTTTTAAAGTTCTGCTATGTGGCGCGGTA
TTATCCCGTATTGACGCCGGGCAAGAGCAACTCGGTCGCCGCATACACTATTCTCAGAATGACTTGGTTG
AGTACTCACCAGTCACAGAAAAGCATCTTACGGATGGCATGACAGTAAGAGAATTATGCAGTGCTGCCAT
AACCATGAGTGATAACACTGCGGCCAACTTACTTCTGACAACGATCGGAGGACCGAAGGAGCTAACCGCT
TTTTTGCACAACATGGGGGATCATGTAACTCGCCTTGATCGTTGGGAACCGGAGCTGAATGAAGCCATAC
CAAACGACGAGCGTGACACCACGATGCCTGTAGCAATGGCAACAACGTTGCGCAAACTATTAACTGGCGA
ACTACTTACTCTAGCTTCCCGGCAACAATTAATAGACTGGATGGAGGCGGATAAAGTTGCAGGACCACTT
CTGCGCTCGGCCCTTCCGGCTGGCTGGTTTATTGCTGATAAATCTGGAGCCGGTGAGCGTGGGTCTCGCG
GTATCATTGCAGCACTGGGGCCAGATGGTAAGCCCTCCCGTATCGTAGTTATCTACACGACGGGGAGTCA
GGCAACTATGGATGAACGAAATAGACAGATCGCTGAGATAGGTGCCTCACTGATTAAGCATTGGTAACTG
TCAGACCAAGTTTACTCATATATACTTTAGATTGATTTAAAACTTCATTTTTAATTTAAAAGGATCTAGG
TGAAGATCCTTTTTGATAATCTCATGACCAAAATCCCTTAACGTGAGTTTTCGTTCCACTGAGCGTCAGA
CCCCGTAGAAAAGATCAAAGGATCTTCTTGAGATCCTTTTTTTCTGCGCGTAATCTGCTGCTTGCAAACA
AAAAAACCACCGCTACCAGCGGTGGTTTGTTTGCCGGATCAAGAGCTACCAACTCTTTTTCCGAAGGTAA
CTGGCTTCAGCAGAGCGCAGATACCAAATACTGTTCTTCTAGTGTAGCCGTAGTTAGGCCACCACTTCAA
GAACTCTGTAGCACCGCCTACATACCTCGCTCTGCTAATCCTGTTACCAGTGGCTGCTGCCAGTGGCGAT
AAGTCGTGTCTTACCGGGTTGGACTCAAGACGATAGTTACCGGATAAGGCGCAGCGGTCGGGCTGAACGG
GGGGTTCGTGCACACAGCCCAGCTTGGAGCGAACGACCTACACCGAACTGAGATACCTACAGCGTGAGCT
ATGAGAAAGCGCCACGCTTCCCGAAGGGAGAAAGGCGGACAGGTATCCGGTAAGCGGCAGGGTCGGAACA
GGAGAGCGCACGAGGGAGCTTCCAGGGGGAAACGCCTGGTATCTTTATAGTCCTGTCGGGTTTCGCCACC
TCTGACTTGAGCGTCGATTTTTGTGATGCTCGTCAGGGGGGCGGAGCCTATGGAAAAACGCCAGCAACGC
GGCCTTTTTACGGTTCCTGGCCTTTTGCTGGCCTTTTGCTCACATGTTCTTTCCTGCGTTATCCCCTGAT
TCTGTGGATAACCGTATTACCGCCTTTGAGTGAGCTGATACCGCTCGCCGCAGCCGAACGACCGAGCGCA
GCGAGTCAGTGAGCGAGGAAGCGGAAGAGCGCCCAATACGCAAACCGCCTCTCCCCGCGCGTTGGCCGAT
TCATTAATGCAGCTGGCACGACAGGTTTCCCGACTGGAAAGCGGGCAGTGAGCGCAACGCAATTAATGTG
AGTTAGCTCACTCATTAGGCACCCCAGGCTTTACACTTTATGCTTCCGGCTCGTATGTTGTGTGGAATTG
TGAGCGGATAACAATTTCACACAGGAAACAGCTATGACCATGATTACGCCAAGCGCGCAATTAACCCTCA
CTAAAGGGAACAAAAGCTGGAGCTGCAAGC
