>Addgene plasmid #144533 | TFORF3057 | depositor partial sequence | sequence record 285714 | Insert
ATCGATTGATCAACAAGTTTGTACAAAAAAGTTGGCATGGGAGACAAGAAGAGCCCCACCAGGCCGAAGC
GGCAGCCGAAGCCGTCCTCGGATGAGGGTTACTGGGACTGTAGCGTCTGCACCTTCCGGAACAGCGCCGA
GGCCTTCAAGTGCATGATGTGCGATGTGCGGAAGGGCACCTCCACCCGATCCACATTGTTTGAAGTTATT
GTGAGTGCCTCGAGGACCAAGGAACCGTTGAAATTTCCAATTTCAGGAAGGAAACCTCGACCTGTCTCCC
AGTTGGTTGCACAGCAGGTTACTCAGCAGTTTGTGCCTCCTACACAGTCAAAGAAAGAGAAAAAAGATAA
AGTAGAAAAAGAAAAAAGTGAAAAGGAAACAACTAGCAAAAAGAATAGCCATAAGAAAACCAGGCCAAGA
TTGAAAAATGTGGATCGGAGTAGTGCTCAGCATTTGGAAGTTACTGTTGGAGATCTGACAGTCATTATTA
CAGACTTTAAGGAGAAAACAAAGTCACCGCCTGCATCTAGTGCTGCCTCTGCAGATCAACACAGTCAAAG
CGGCTCTAGCTCTGATAACACAGAGAGAGGAATGTCCAGGTCATCTTCACCCAGAGGAGAAGCCTCATCA
TTGAATGGAGAATCTCATTACCCAACTTTCTTGTACAAAGTGGTTGATATCGGTAAGCCTATCCCTAACC
CTCTCCTCGGTCTCGATTCTACGTAGTAATGAACTAGTCCGTAACTTGAAAGTATTTCGATTTCTTGGCT
TTATATATCTTGTGGAAAGGACGACGGTATTACTATGAGTGCGCAACC
