>Addgene plasmid #144533 | TFORF3057 | depositor partial sequence | sequence record 285715 | Barcode
CGGTATTACTATGAGTGCGCAACC
